Addgene plasmid #196710: lentiGuide-Puro-Chen-tracrRNA_2xBsmBI
Purpose: (Empty Backbone) Backbone for cloning single guides (Chen tracrRNA PMID: 24360272) or guide libraries with untranscribed barcodes and a tracrRNA of choice
Depositing lab: Bernhard Schmierer. Depositing organization: Karolinska Institutet. Publication: CRISPR/Cas9 screening using unique molecular identifiers. Schmierer B, Botla SK, Zhang J, Turunen M, Kivioja T, Taipale J. Mol Syst Biol. 2017 Oct 9;13(10):945. doi: 10.15252/msb.20177834. PubMed 28993443.
Backbone
  Vector backbone: lentiGuide-Puro (#52963)
  Backbone manufacturer: Feng Zhang Lab
  Vector type: Lentiviral, CRISPR
  Selectable markers: Puromycin
Growth in bacteria
  Bacterial resistance: Ampicillin, 100 μg/mL
  Growth temperature: 30°C
  Growth strain: NEB Stable
  Copy number: Unknown
Gene/Insert
  Gene/Insert name: None
Terms and licenses: Academic/Nonprofit Terms; Industry Terms: Not Available to Industry
Depositor comments: tracrRNA sequence: GTTTaAGAGCTAtgctgGAAAcagcaTAGCAAGTTtAAATAAGGCTagtccgttatcaacttgaaaaagtggcaccgagtcggtgc.
How to cite: lentiGuide-Puro-Chen-tracrRNA_2xBsmBI was a gift from Bernhard Schmierer (Addgene plasmid # 196710 ; http://n2t.net/addgene:196710 ; RRID:Addgene_196710)
