[The description below was written by a language model from this plasmid's Addgene catalogue record and pLannotate feature annotations shown in this document.]
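Description:
lentiGuide-Puro-Chen-tracrRNA_2xBsmBI is an empty lentiviral CRISPR guide-expression backbone derived from lentiGuide-Puro. It is a third-generation-style, self-inactivating HIV-1 transfer vector. An RSV promoter fused to a truncated 5' LTR drives production of the viral genomic RNA in packaging cells. This is followed by the Ψ packaging signal with a partial gag sequence, the Rev response element for Rev-dependent nuclear export, a cPPT/CTS element, WPRE to enhance transcript expression, and a ΔU3 3' LTR that inactivates LTR promoter activity after integration. An SV40 poly(A) signal and SV40 origin lie just beyond the 3' LTR. In bacteria the plasmid is maintained through a high-copy ColE1/pUC-type origin and ampicillin resistance (AmpR), and an f1 origin is also present. The annotated lacZα, lacI and lac promoter fragments are backbone remnants.

The payload consists of two expression units. A human U6 RNA polymerase III promoter sits upstream of a cloning region and an S. pyogenes Cas9 scaffold. According to the record, this scaffold is the optimised "Chen" tracrRNA variant, which probably explains why the annotation tool matches it only as a tracrRNA fragment. As the name indicates, two BsmBI sites allow insertion of either single guide spacers that use the resident scaffold, or library cassettes that carry a guide, a tracrRNA of choice and an untranscribed barcode. The BsmBI sites themselves are not annotated in the feature table. Downstream, the EF-1α promoter with its intron A drives puromycin N-acetyltransferase for selection of transduced mammalian cells. The vector carries no Cas9, so the nuclease must be supplied separately. The associated work concerns pooled CRISPR/Cas9 screening with unique molecular identifiers, which matches the barcoded-library design.
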