Features (pLannotate 1.2.2; 29 found; start..end, strand, type, name):
     78..199     +  polyA_signal   SV40 poly(A) signal: SV40 polyadenylation signal
    239..374     +  rep_origin     SV40 ori: SV40 origin of replication
    395..413     -  promoter       T7 promoter: promoter for bacteriophage T7 RNA polymerase
    421..576     +  CDS            lacZα (fragment): LacZα fragment of β-galactosidase; lacZ fragment
    581..1009    +  rep_origin     f1 ori (sequence partly withheld): f1 bacteriophage origin of replication; arrow indicates direction of (+) strand synthesis
   1062..1166    +  promoter       AmpR promoter: bla
   1167..2027    +  CDS            AmpR: β-lactamase; bla; confers resistance to ampicillin, carbenicillin, and related antibiotics
   2198..2786    +  rep_origin     ori: high-copy-number ColE1/pMB1/pBR322/pUC origin of replication
   2969..3061    +  CDS            lacI (fragment): lac repressor; lacI; The lac repressor binds to the lac operator to inhibit transcription in E. coli. This inhibition can be relieved by adding lactose or isopropyl-β-D-thiogalactopyranoside (IPTG).
   3074..3095    +  protein_bind   CAP binding site: CAP binding activates transcription in the presence of cAMP. E. coli catabolite activator protein
   3110..3140    +  promoter       lac promoter: promoter for the E. coli lac operon
   3148..3164    +  protein_bind   lac operator: The lac repressor binds to the lac operator to inhibit transcription in E. coli. This inhibition can be relieved by adding lactose or isopropyl-β-D-thiogalactopyranoside (IPTG). lac repressor encoded by lacI
   3209..3227    +  promoter       T3 promoter: promoter for bacteriophage T3 RNA polymerase
   3255..3481    +  promoter       RSV promoter: Rous sarcoma virus enhancer/promoter
   3482..3662    +  LTR            5' LTR (truncated): truncated 5' long terminal repeat (LTR) from HIV-1
   3709..3834    +  misc_feature   HIV-1 Ψ: packaging signal of human immunodeficiency virus type 1
   3818..4181    +  CDS            HIV-1 gag (fragment): gag protein from human immunodeficiency virus 1; gag
   4327..4560    +  misc_feature   RRE: The Rev response element (RRE) of HIV-1 allows for Rev-dependent mRNA export from the nucleus to the cytoplasm.
   4937..4963    +  CDS            Rev (fragment): human immunodeficiency virus 1 (HIV-1) Rev protein; rev; enhances nuclear export of unspliced and incompletely spliced viral mRNAs
   4967..5207    +  promoter       U6 promoter: RNA polymerase III promoter for human U6 snRNA
   5264..5331    +  misc_RNA       tracrRNA (fragment): trans-activating CRISPR RNA for the Streptococcus pyogenes CRISPR/Cas9 system
   5393..5510    +  misc_feature   cPPT/CTS: central polypurine tract and central termination sequence of HIV-1
   5576..5642    +  CDS            small t antigen (fragment): SV40 (simian virus 40) small t antigen
   5668..5879    +  promoter       EF-1α core promoter: core promoter for human elongation factor EF-1α
   5880..6818    +  intron         EF-1α intron A: intron upstream of the start codon of human EF-1α
   6840..7439    +  CDS            PuroR (fragment): puromycin N-acetyltransferase; pac from Streptomyces; confers resistance to puromycin
   7455..8043    +  misc_feature   WPRE: woodchuck hepatitis virus posttranscriptional regulatory element
   8094..8113    +  misc_feature   cPPT/CTS (fragment): central polypurine tract and central termination sequence of HIV-1
   8115..8348    +  LTR            3' LTR (ΔU3): self-inactivating 3' long terminal repeat (LTR) from HIV-1
>Addgene plasmid #196710 | lentiGuide-Puro-Chen-tracrRNA_2xBsmBI | addgene full sequence | sequence record 409039 | Addgene NGS Result
GTACGTATAGTAGTTCATGTCATCTTATTATTCAGTATTTATAACTTGCAAAGAAATGAATATCAGAGAG
TGAGAGGAACTTGTTTATTGCAGCTTATAATGGTTACAAATAAAGCAATAGCATCACAAATTTCACAAAT
AAAGCATTTTTTTCACTGCATTCTAGTTGTGGTTTGTCCAAACTCATCAATGTATCTTATCATGTCTGGC
TCTAGCTATCCCGCCCCTAACTCCGCCCATCCCGCCCCTAACTCCGCCCAGTTCCGCCCATTCTCCGCCC
CATGGCTGACTAATTTTTTTTATTTATGCAGAGGCCGAGGCCGCCTCGGCCTCTGAGCTATTCCAGAAGT
AGTGAGGAGGCTTTTTTGGAGGCCTAGGGACGTACCCAATTCGCCCTATAGTGAGTCGTATTACGCGCGC
TCACTGGCCGTCGTTTTACAACGTCGTGACTGGGAAAACCCTGGCGTTACCCAACTTAATCGCCTTGCAG
CACATCCCCCTTTCGCCAGCTGGCGTAATAGCGAAGAGGCCCGCACCGATCGCCCTTCCCAACAGTTGCG
CAGCCTGAATGGCGAATGGG
[124 nt withheld, positions 581-704]
C
[91 nt withheld, positions 706-796]
A
[49 nt withheld, positions 798-846]
CCTTTGACGTTGGAGTCCACGTTCTTT
[37 nt withheld, positions 874-910]
ACCCTATCTCGGTCTATTCTTTTGATTTATAAGGGATTTTGCCGATTTCGGCCTATTGGTTAAAAAATGA
GCTGATTTAACAAAAATTTAACGCGAATTTTAACAAAATATTAACGCTTACAATTTAGGTGGCACTTTTC
GGGGAAATGTGCGCGGAACCCCTATTTGTTTATTTTTCTAAATACATTCAAATATGTATCCGCTCATGAG
ACAATAACCCTGATAAATGCTTCAATAATATTGAAAAAGGAAGAGTATGAGTATTCAACATTTCCGTGTC
GCCCTTATTCCCTTTTTTGCGGCATTTTGCCTTCCTGTTTTTGCTCACCCAGAAACGCTGGTGAAAGTAA
AAGATGCTGAAGATCAGTTGGGTGCACGAGTGGGTTACATCGAACTGGATCTCAACAGCGGTAAGATCCT
TGAGAGTTTTCGCCCCGAAGAACGTTTTCCAATGATGAGCACTTTTAAAGTTCTGCTATGTGGCGCGGTA
TTATCCCGTATTGACGCCGGGCAAGAGCAACTCGGTCGCCGCATACACTATTCTCAGAATGACTTGGTTG
AGTACTCACCAGTCACAGAAAAGCATCTTACGGATGGCATGACAGTAAGAGAATTATGCAGTGCTGCCAT
AACCATGAGTGATAACACTGCGGCCAACTTACTTCTGACAACGATCGGAGGACCGAAGGAGCTAACCGCT
TTTTTGCACAACATGGGGGATCATGTAACTCGCCTTGATCGTTGGGAACCGGAGCTGAATGAAGCCATAC
CAAACGACGAGCGTGACACCACGATGCCTGTAGCAATGGCAACAACGTTGCGCAAACTATTAACTGGCGA
ACTACTTACTCTAGCTTCCCGGCAACAATTAATAGACTGGATGGAGGCGGATAAAGTTGCAGGACCACTT
CTGCGCTCGGCCCTTCCGGCTGGCTGGTTTATTGCTGATAAATCTGGAGCCGGTGAGCGTGGGTCTCGCG
GTATCATTGCAGCACTGGGGCCAGATGGTAAGCCCTCCCGTATCGTAGTTATCTACACGACGGGGAGTCA
GGCAACTATGGATGAACGAAATAGACAGATCGCTGAGATAGGTGCCTCACTGATTAAGCATTGGTAACTG
TCAGACCAAGTTTACTCATATATACTTTAGATTGATTTAAAACTTCATTTTTAATTTAAAAGGATCTAGG
TGAAGATCCTTTTTGATAATCTCATGACCAAAATCCCTTAACGTGAGTTTTCGTTCCACTGAGCGTCAGA
CCCCGTAGAAAAGATCAAAGGATCTTCTTGAGATCCTTTTTTTCTGCGCGTAATCTGCTGCTTGCAAACA
AAAAAACCACCGCTACCAGCGGTGGTTTGTTTGCCGGATCAAGAGCTACCAACTCTTTTTCCGAAGGTAA
CTGGCTTCAGCAGAGCGCAGATACCAAATACTGTTCTTCTAGTGTAGCCGTAGTTAGGCCACCACTTCAA
GAACTCTGTAGCACCGCCTACATACCTCGCTCTGCTAATCCTGTTACCAGTGGCTGCTGCCAGTGGCGAT
AAGTCGTGTCTTACCGGGTTGGACTCAAGACGATAGTTACCGGATAAGGCGCAGCGGTCGGGCTGAACGG
GGGGTTCGTGCACACAGCCCAGCTTGGAGCGAACGACCTACACCGAACTGAGATACCTACAGCGTGAGCT
ATGAGAAAGCGCCACGCTTCCCGAAGGGAGAAAGGCGGACAGGTATCCGGTAAGCGGCAGGGTCGGAACA
GGAGAGCGCACGAGGGAGCTTCCAGGGGGAAACGCCTGGTATCTTTATAGTCCTGTCGGGTTTCGCCACC
TCTGACTTGAGCGTCGATTTTTGTGATGCTCGTCAGGGGGGCGGAGCCTATGGAAAAACGCCAGCAACGC
GGCCTTTTTACGGTTCCTGGCCTTTTGCTGGCCTTTTGCTCACATGTTCTTTCCTGCGTTATCCCCTGAT
TCTGTGGATAACCGTATTACCGCCTTTGAGTGAGCTGATACCGCTCGCCGCAGCCGAACGACCGAGCGCA
GCGAGTCAGTGAGCGAGGAAGCGGAAGAGCGCCCAATACGCAAACCGCCTCTCCCCGCGCGTTGGCCGAT
TCATTAATGCAGCTGGCACGACAGGTTTCCCGACTGGAAAGCGGGCAGTGAGCGCAACGCAATTAATGTG
AGTTAGCTCACTCATTAGGCACCCCAGGCTTTACACTTTATGCTTCCGGCTCGTATGTTGTGTGGAATTG
TGAGCGGATAACAATTTCACACAGGAAACAGCTATGACCATGATTACGCCAAGCGCGCAATTAACCCTCA
CTAAAGGGAACAAAAGCTGGAGCTGCAAGCTTAATGTAGTCTTATGCAATACTCTTGTAGTCTTGCAACA
TGGTAACGATGAGTTAGCAACATGCCTTACAAGGAGAGAAAAAGCACCGTGCATGCCGATTGGTGGAAGT
AAGGTGGTACGATCGTGCCTTATTAGGAAGGCAACAGACGGGTCTGACATGGATTGGACGAACCACTGAA
TTGCCGCATTGCAGAGATATTGTATTTAAGTGCCTAGCTCGATACATAAACGGGTCTCTCTGGTTAGACC
AGATCTGAGCCTGGGAGCTCTCTGGCTAACTAGGGAACCCACTGCTTAAGCCTCAATAAAGCTTGCCTTG
AGTGCTTCAAGTAGTGTGTGCCCGTCTGTTGTGTGACTCTGGTAACTAGAGATCCCTCAGACCCTTTTAG
TCAGTGTGGAAAATCTCTAGCAGTGGCGCCCGAACAGGGACTTGAAAGCGAAAGGGAAACCAGAGGAGCT
CTCTCGACGCAGGACTCGGCTTGCTGAAGCGCGCACGGCAAGAGGCGAGGGGCGGCGACTGGTGAGTACG
CCAAAAATTTTGACTAGCGGAGGCTAGAAGGAGAGAGATGGGTGCGAGAGCGTCAGTATTAAGCGGGGGA
GAATTAGATCGCGATGGGAAAAAATTCGGTTAAGGCCAGGGGGAAAGAAAAAATATAAATTAAAACATAT
AGTATGGGCAAGCAGGGAGCTAGAACGATTCGCAGTTAATCCTGGCCTGTTAGAAACATCAGAAGGCTGT
AGACAAATACTGGGACAGCTACAACCATCCCTTCAGACAGGATCAGAAGAACTTAGATCATTATATAATA
CAGTAGCAACCCTCTATTGTGTGCATCAAAGGATAGAGATAAAAGACACCAAGGAAGCTTTAGACAAGAT
AGAGGAAGAGCAAAACAAAAGTAAGACCACCGCACAGCAAGCGGCCGCTGATCTTCAGACCTGGAGGAGG
AGATATGAGGGACAATTGGAGAAGTGAATTATATAAATATAAAGTAGTAAAAATTGAACCATTAGGAGTA
GCACCCACCAAGGCAAAGAGAAGAGTGGTGCAGAGAGAAAAAAGAGCAGTGGGAATAGGAGCTTTGTTCC
TTGGGTTCTTGGGAGCAGCAGGAAGCACTATGGGCGCAGCGTCAATGACGCTGACGGTACAGGCCAGACA
ATTATTGTCTGGTATAGTGCAGCAGCAGAACAATTTGCTGAGGGCTATTGAGGCGCAACAGCATCTGTTG
CAACTCACAGTCTGGGGCATCAAGCAGCTCCAGGCAAGAATCCTGGCTGTGGAAAGATACCTAAAGGATC
AACAGCTCCTGGGGATTTGGGGTTGCTCTGGAAAACTCATTTGCACCACTGCTGTGCCTTGGAATGCTAG
TTGGAGTAATAAATCTCTGGAACAGATTTGGAATCACACGACCTGGATGGAGTGGGACAGAGAAATTAAC
AATTACACAAGCTTAATACACTCCTTAATTGAAGAATCGCAAAACCAGCAAGAAAAGAATGAACAAGAAT
TATTGGAATTAGATAAATGGGCAAGTTTGTGGAATTGGTTTAACATAACAAATTGGCTGTGGTATATAAA
ATTATTCATAATGATAGTAGGAGGCTTGGTAGGTTTAAGAATAGTTTTTGCTGTACTTTCTATAGTGAAT
AGAGTTAGGCAGGGATATTCACCATTATCGTTTCAGACCCACCTCCCAACCCCGAGGGGACCCAGAGAGG
GCCTATTTCCCATGATTCCTTCATATTTGCATATACGATACAAGGCTGTTAGAGAGATAATTAGAATTAA
TTTGACTGTAAACACAAAGATATTAGTACAAAATACGTGACGTAGAAAGTAATAATTTCTTGGGTAGTTT
GCAGTTTTAAAATTATGTTTTAAAATGGACTATCATATGCTTACCGTAACTTGAAAGTATTTCGATTTCT
TGGCTTTATATATCTTGTGGAAAGGACGAAACACCGGAGACGGTTGTTAATTAATGTACGTCTCTGTTTA
AGAGCTATGCTGGAAACAGCATAGCAAGTTTAAATAAGGCTAGTCCGTTATCAACTTGAAAAAGTGGCAC
CGAGTCGGTGCTTTTTTGAATTCAAGCTTGGCGTAACTAGATCTTGAGACAAATGGCAGTATTCATCCAC
AATTTTAAAAGAAAAGGGGGGATTGGGGGGTACAGTGCAGGGGAAAGAATAGTAGACATAATAGCAACAG
ACATACAAACTAAAGAATTACAAAAACAAATTACAAAAATTCAAAATTTTCGGGTTTATTACAGGGACAG
CAGAGATCCACTTTGGCGCCGGCTCGAGGGGGCCCGGGTGCAAAGATGGATAAAGTTTTAAACAGAGAGG
AATCTTTGCAGCTAATGGACCTTCTAGGTCTTGAAAGGAGTGGGAATTGGCTCCGGTGCCCGTCAGTGGG
CAGAGCGCACATCGCCCACAGTCCCCGAGAAGTTGGGGGGAGGGGTCGGCAATTGATCCGGTGCCTAGAG
AAGGTGGCGCGGGGTAAACTGGGAAAGTGATGTCGTGTACTGGCTCCGCCTTTTTCCCGAGGGTGGGGGA
GAACCGTATATAAGTGCAGTAGTCGCCGTGAACGTTCTTTTTCGCAACGGGTTTGCCGCCAGAACACAGG
TAAGTGCCGTGTGTGGTTCCCGCGGGCCTGGCCTCTTTACGGGTTATGGCCCTTGCGTGCCTTGAATTAC
TTCCACCTGGCTGCAGTACGTGATTCTTGATCCCGAGCTTCGGGTTGGAAGTGGGTGGGAGAGTTCGAGG
CCTTGCGCTTAAGGAGCCCCTTCGCCTCGTGCTTGAGTTGAGGCCTGGCCTGGGCGCTGGGGCCGCCGCG
TGCGAATCTGGTGGCACCTTCGCGCCTGTCTCGCTGCTTTCGATAAGTCTCTAGCCATTTAAAATTTTTG
ATGACCTGCTGCGACGCTTTTTTTCTGGCAAGATAGTCTTGTAAATGCGGGCCAAGATCTGCACACTGGT
ATTTCGGTTTTTGGGGCCGCGGGCGGCGACGGGGCCCGTGCGTCCCAGCGCACATGTTCGGCGAGGCGGG
GCCTGCGAGCGCGGCCACCGAGAATCGGACGGGGGTAGTCTCAAGCTGGCCGGCCTGCTCTGGTGCCTGG
CCTCGCGCCGCCGTGTATCGCCCCGCCCTGGGCGGCAAGGCTGGCCCGGTCGGCACCAGTTGCGTGAGCG
GAAAGATGGCCGCTTCCCGGCCCTGCTGCAGGGAGCTCAAAATGGAGGACGCGGCGCTCGGGAGAGCGGG
CGGGTGAGTCACCCACACAAAGGAAAAGGGCCTTTCCGTCCTCAGCCGTCGCTTCATGTGACTCCACGGA
GTACCGGGCGCCGTCCAGGCACCTCGATTAGTTCTCGAGCTTTTGGAGTACGTCGTCTTTAGGTTGGGGG
GAGGGGTTTTATGCGATGGAGTTTCCCCACACTGAGTGGGTGGAGACTGAAGTTAGGCCAGCTTGGCACT
TGATGTAATTCTCCTTGGAATTTGCCCTTTTTGAGTTTGGATCTTGGTTCATTCTCAAGCCTCAGACAGT
GGTTCAAAGTTTTTTTCTTCCATTTCAGGTGTCGTGACGTACGGCCACCATGACCGAGTACAAGCCCACG
GTGCGCCTCGCCACCCGCGACGACGTCCCCAGGGCCGTACGCACCCTCGCCGCCGCGTTCGCCGACTACC
CCGCCACGCGCCACACCGTCGATCCGGACCGCCACATCGAGCGGGTCACCGAGCTGCAAGAACTCTTCCT
CACGCGCGTCGGGCTCGACATCGGCAAGGTGTGGGTCGCGGACGACGGCGCCGCCGTGGCGGTCTGGACC
ACGCCGGAGAGCGTCGAAGCGGGGGCGGTGTTCGCCGAGATCGGCCCGCGCATGGCCGAGTTGAGCGGTT
CCCGGCTGGCCGCGCAGCAACAGATGGAAGGCCTCCTGGCGCCGCACCGGCCCAAGGAGCCCGCGTGGTT
CCTGGCCACCGTCGGAGTCTCGCCCGACCACCAGGGCAAGGGTCTGGGCAGCGCCGTCGTGCTCCCCGGA
GTGGAGGCGGCCGAGCGCGCCGGGGTGCCCGCCTTCCTGGAGACCTCCGCGCCCCGCAACCTCCCCTTCT
ACGAGCGGCTCGGCTTCACCGTCACCGCCGACGTCGAGGTGCCCGAAGGACCGCGCACCTGGTGCATGAC
CCGCAAGCCCGGTGCCTGAACGCGTTAAGTCGACAATCAACCTCTGGATTACAAAATTTGTGAAAGATTG
ACTGGTATTCTTAACTATGTTGCTCCTTTTACGCTATGTGGATACGCTGCTTTAATGCCTTTGTATCATG
CTATTGCTTCCCGTATGGCTTTCATTTTCTCCTCCTTGTATAAATCCTGGTTGCTGTCTCTTTATGAGGA
GTTGTGGCCCGTTGTCAGGCAACGTGGCGTGGTGTGCACTGTGTTTGCTGACGCAACCCCCACTGGTTGG
GGCATTGCCACCACCTGTCAGCTCCTTTCCGGGACTTTCGCTTTCCCCCTCCCTATTGCCACGGCGGAAC
TCATCGCCGCCTGCCTTGCCCGCTGCTGGACAGGGGCTCGGCTGTTGGGCACTGACAATTCCGTGGTGTT
GTCGGGGAAATCATCGTCCTTTCCTTGGCTGCTCGCCTGTGTTGCCACCTGGATTCTGCGCGGGACGTCC
TTCTGCTACGTCCCTTCGGCCCTCAATCCAGCGGACCTTCCTTCCCGCGGCCTGCTGCCGGCTCTGCGGC
CTCTTCCGCGTCTTCGCCTTCGCCCTCAGACGAGTCGGATCTCCCTTTGGGCCGCCTCCCCGCGTCGACT
TTAAGACCAATGACTTACAAGGCAGCTGTAGATCTTAGCCACTTTTTAAAAGAAAAGGGGGGACTGGAAG
GGCTAATTCACTCCCAACGAAGACAAGATCTGCTTTTTGCTTGTACTGGGTCTCTCTGGTTAGACCAGAT
CTGAGCCTGGGAGCTCTCTGGCTAACTAGGGAACCCACTGCTTAAGCCTCAATAAAGCTTGCCTTGAGTG
CTTCAAGTAGTGTGTGCCCGTCTGTTGTGTGACTCTGGTAACTAGAGATCCCTCAGACCCTTTTAGTCAG
TGTGGAAAATCTCTAGCA
